>Addgene plasmid #115773 | pCMV6-XL4 FLAG-NGRN-Fc | addgene full sequence | sequence record 223821 | Addgene NGS Result
AACAAAATATTAACGCTTACAATTTCCATTCGCCATTCAGGCTGCGCAACTGTTGGGAAGGGCGATCGGT
GCGGGCCTCTTCGCTATTACGCCAGCTGGCGAAAGGGGGATGTGCTGCAAGGCGATTAAGTTGGGTAACG
CCAGGGTTTTCCCAGTCACGACGTTGTAAAACGACGGCCAGTGCCAAGCTGATCTATACATTGAATCAAT
ATTGGCAATTAGCCATATTAGTCATTGGTTATATAGCATAAATCAATATTGGCTATTGGCCATTGCATAC
GTTGTATCTATATCATAATATGTACATTTATATTGGCTCATGTCCAATATGACCGCCATGTTGACATTGA
TTATTGACTAGTTATTAATAGTAATCAATTACGGGGTCATTAGTTCATAGCCCATATATGGAGTTCCGCG
TTACATAACTTACGGTAAATGGCCCGCCTGGCTGACCGCCCAACGACCCCCGCCCATTGACGTCAATAAT
GACGTATGTTCCCATAGTAACGCCAATAGGGACTTTCCATTGACGTCAATGGGTGGAGTATTTACGGTAA
ACTGCCCACTTGGCAGTACATCAAGTGTATCATATGCCAAGTCCGCCCCCTATTGACGTCAATGACGGTA
AATGGCCCGCCTGGCATTATGCCCAGTACATGACCTTACGGGACTTTCCTACTTGGCAGTACATCTACGT
ATTAGTCATCGCTATTACCATGGTGATGCGGTTTTGGCAGTACACCAATGGGCGTGGATAGCGGTTTGAC
TCACGGGGATTTTCAAGTCTCCACCCCATTGACGTCAATGGGAGTTTGTTTTGGCACCAAAATCAACGGG
ACTTTCCAAAATGTCGTAATAACCCCGCCCCGTTGACGCAAATGGGCGGTAGGCGTGTACGGTGGGAGGT
CTATATAAGCAGAGCTCGTTTAGTGAACCGTCAGATATCGCCACCATGGACAGCAAAGGTTCGTCGCAGA
AAGGGTCCCGCCTGCTCCTGCTGCTGGTGGTGTCAAATCTACTCTTGTGCCAGGGTGTGGTCTCCGACTA
CAAAGACGATGACGACAAGGCGGCCGCTGCTGTGACCAGATGCGGCTTCGCTACCAGAGGCGTGGCCGGC
CCTGGCCCTATCGGCAGAGAGCCTGATCCCGATAGCGACTGGGAGCCTGAGGAGAGGGAGCTGCAGGAGG
TGGAGAGCACCCTGAAGAGACAGAAGCAGGCCATCAGATTCCAGAAGATCAGAAGACAGATGGAGGCCCC
CGGCGCCCCCCCCAGAACCCTGACCTGGGAGGCCATGGAGCAGATCAGATACCTGCACGAGGAGTTCCCC
GAGAGCTGGAGCGTGCCCAGACTGGCCGAGGGCTTCGACGTGAGCACCGACGTGATCAGAAGAGTGCTGA
AGAGCAAGTTCCTGCCCACCCTGGAGCAGAAGCTGAAGCAGGACCAGAAGGTGCTGAAGAAGGCCGGCCT
GGCCCACAGCCTGCAGCACCTGAGAGGCAGCGGCAATACCAGCAAACTGCTGCCTGCCGGCCACAGCGTG
AGCGGCAGCCTGCTGATGCCTGGCCACGAGGCCAGCAGCAAGGACCCCAACCACAGCACCGCCCTGAAGG
TGATCGAGAGCGACACCCACAGAACCAACACCCCCAGAAGAAGAAAGGGCAGAAACAAGGAGATCCAGGA
CCTGGAGGAGAGCTTCGTGCCCGTGGCCGCCCCTCTGGGACACCCCAGAGAGCTGCAGAAGTACAGCAGC
GATAGCGAGTCTCCTAGAGGAACAGGCAGCGGCGCCCTGCCCAGCGGCCAGAAGCTGGAGGAGCTGAAGG
CCGAGGAGCCCGACAACTTCAGCAGCAAGGTGGTGCAGAGAGGCAGAGAGTTCTTCGACAGCAACGGCAA
CTTCCTGTACAGAATCGGTCTAGAGGTGCTCTTCCAGGGGCCTGATCCCGATCCCGAGGGTGAGTACTAA
GCTTCAGCGCTCCTGCCTGGACGCATCCCGGCTATGCAGCCCCAGTCCAGGGCAGCAAGGCAGGCCCCGT
CTGCCTCTTCACCCGGAGGCCTCTGCCCGCCCCACTCATGCTCAGGGAGAGGGTCTTCTGGCTTTTTCCC
CAGGCTCTGGGCAGGCACAGGCTAGGTGCCCCTAACCCAGGCCCTGCACACAAAGGGGCAGGTGCTGGGC
TCAGACCTGCCAAGAGCCATATCCGGGAGGACCCTGCCCCTGACCTAAGCCCACCCCAAAGGCCAAACTC
TCCACTCCCTCAGCTCGGACACCTTCTCTCCTCCCAGATTCCAGTAACTCCCAATCTTCTCTCTGCAGAG
CCCAAATCTTGTGACAAAACTCACACATGCCCACCGTGCCCAGGTAAGCCAGCCCAGGCCTCGCCCTCCA
GCTCAAGGCGGGACAGGTGCCCTAGAGTAGCCTGCATCCAGGGACAGGCCCCAGCCGGGTGCTGACACGT
CCACCTCCATCTCTTCCTCAGCACCTGAACTCCTGGGGGGACCGTCAGTCTTCCTCTTCCCCCCAAAACC
CAAGGACACCCTCATGATCTCCCGGACCCCTGAGGTCACATGCGTGGTGGTGGACGTGAGCCACGAAGAC
CCTGAGGTCAAGTTCAACTGGTACGTGGACGGCGTGGAGGTGCATAATGCCAAGACAAAGCCGCGGGAGG
AGCAGTACAACAGCACGTACCGTGTGGTCAGCGTCCTCACCGTCCTGCACCAGGACTGGCTGAATGGCAA
GGAGTACAAGTGCAAGGTCTCCAACAAAGCCCTCCCAGCCCCCATCGAGAAAACCATCTCCAAAGCCAAA
GGTGGGACCCGTGGGGTGCGAGGGCCACATGGACAGAGGCCGGCTCGGCCCACCCTCTGCCCTGAGAGTG
ACCGCTGTACCAACCTCTGTCCCTACAGGGCAGCCCCGAGAACCACAGGTGTACACCCTGCCCCCATCCC
GGGATGAGCTGACCAAGAACCAGGTCAGCCTGACCTGCCTGGTCAAAGGCTTCTATCCCAGCGACATCGC
CGTGGAGTGGGAGAGCAATGGGCAGCCGGAGAACAACTACAAGACCACGCCTCCCGTGCTGGACTCCGAC
GGCTCCTTCTTCCTCTACAGCAAGCTCACCGTGGACAAGAGCAGGTGGCAGCAGGGGAACGTCTTCTCAT
GCTCCGTGATGCATGAGGCTCTGCACAACCACTACACGCAGAAGAGCCTCTCCCTGTCTCCGGGTAAATG
AGTGCGACGGCCGCGACTCTAGGGTGGCATCCCTGTGACCCCTCCCCAGTGCCTCTCCTGGCCCTGGAAG
TTGCCACTCCAGTGCCCACCAGCCTTGTCCTAATAAAATTAAGTTGCATCATTTTGTCTGACTAGGTGTC
CTTCTATAATATTATGGGGTGGAGGGGGGTGGTATGGAGCAAGGGGCAAGTTGGGAAGACAACCTGTAGG
GCCTGCGGGGTCTATTGGGAACCAAGCTGGAGTGCAGTGGCACAATCTTGGCTCACTGCAATCTCCGCCT
CCTGGGTTCAAGCGATTCTCCTGCCTCAGCCTCCCGAGTTGTTGGGATTCCAGGCATGCATGACCAGGCT
CAGCTAATTTTTGTTTTTTTGGTAGAGACGGGGTTTCACCATATTGGCCAGGCTGGTCTCCAACTCCTAA
TCTCAGGTGATCTACCCACCTTGGCCTCCCAAATTGCTGGGATTACAGGCGTGAACCACTGCTCCCTTCC
CTGTCCTTCTGATTTTAAAATAACTATACCAGCAGGAGGACGTCCAGACACAGCATAGGCTACCTGGCCA
TGCCCAACCGGTGGGACATTTGAGTTGCTTGCTTGGCACTGTCCTCTCATGCGTTGGGTCCACTCAGTAG
ATGCCTGTTGAATTGGGTACGCGGCCAGCTTGGCTGTGGAATGTGTGTCAGTTAGGGTGTGGAAAGTCCC
CAGGCTCCCCAGCAGGCAGAAGTATGCAAAGCATGCATCTCAATTAGTCAGCAACCAGGTGTGGAAAGTC
CCCAGGCTCCCCAGCAGGCAGAAGTATGCAAAGCATGCATCTCAATTAGTCAGCAACCATAGTCCCGCCC
CTAACTCCGCCCATCCCGCCCCTAACTCCGCCCAGTTCCGCCCATTCTCCGCCCCATGGCTGACTAATTT
TTTTTATTTATGCAGAGGCCGAGGCCGCCTCGGCCTCTGAGCTATTCCAGAAGTAGTGAGGAGGCTTTTT
TGGAGGCCTAGGCTTTTGCAAAAAGCTCCTCGAGGAACTGAAAAACCAGAAAGTTAATTCCCTATAGTGA
GTCGTATTAAATTCGTAATCATGTCATAGCTGTTTCCTGTGTGAAATTGTTATCCGCTCACAATTCCACA
CAACATACGAGCCGGAAGCATAAAGTGTAAAGCCTGGGGTGCCTAATGAGTGAGCTAACTCACATTAATT
GCGTTGCGCTCACTGCCCGCTTTCCAGTCGGGAAACCTGTCGTGCCAGCTGCATTAATGAATCGGCCAAC
GCGCGGGGAGAGGCGGTTTGCGTATTGGGCGCTCTTCCGCTTCCTCGCTCACTGACTCGCTGCGCTCGGT
CGTTCGGCTGCGGCGAGCGGTATCAGCTCACTCAAAGGCGGTAATACGGTTATCCACAGAATCAGGGGAT
AACGCAGGAAAGAACATGTGAGCAAAAGGCCAGCAAAAGGCCAGGAACCGTAAAAAGGCCGCGTTGCTGG
CGTTTTTCCATAGGCTCCGCCCCCCTGACGAGCATCACAAAAATCGACGCTCAAGTCAGAGGTGGCGAAA
CCCGACAGGACTATAAAGATACCAGGCGTTTCCCCCTGGAAGCTCCCTCGTGCGCTCTCCTGTTCCGACC
CTGCCGCTTACCGGATACCTGTCCGCCTTTCTCCCTTCGGGAAGCGTGGCGCTTTCTCATAGCTCACGCT
GTAGGTATCTCAGTTCGGTGTAGGTCGTTCGCTCCAAGCTGGGCTGTGTGCACGAACCCCCCGTTCAGCC
CGACCGCTGCGCCTTATCCGGTAACTATCGTCTTGAGTCCAACCCGGTAAGACACGACTTATCGCCACTG
GCAGCAGCCACTGGTAACAGGATTAGCAGAGCGAGGTATGTAGGCGGTGCTACATAGTTCTTGAAGTGGT
GGCCTAACTACGGCTACACTAGAAGAACAGTATTTGGTATCTGCGCTCTGCTGAAGCCAGTTACCTTCGG
AAAAAGAGTTGGTAGCTCTTGATCCGGCAAACAAACCACCGCTGGTAGCGGTGGTTTTTTTGTTTGCAAG
CAGCAGATTACGCGCAGAAAAAAAGGATCTCAAGAAGATCCTTTGATCTTTTCTACGGGGTCTGACGCTC
AGTGGAACGAAAACTCACGTTAAGGGATTTTGGTCATGAGATTATCAAAAAGGATCTTCACCTAGATCCT
TTTAAATTAAAAATGAAGTTTTAAATCAATCTAAAGTATATATGAGTAAACTTGGTCTGACAGTTACCAA
TGCTTAATCAGTGAGGCACCTATCTCAGCGATCTGTCTATTTCGTTCATCCATAGTTGCCTGACTCCCCG
TCGTGTAGATAACTACGATACGGGAGGGCTTACCATCTGGCCCCAGTGCTGCAATGATACCGCGAGACCC
ACGCTCACCGGCTCCAGATTTATCAGCAATAAACCAGCCAGCCGGAAGGGCCGAGCGCAGAAGTGGTCCT
GCAACTTTATCCGCCTCCATCCAGTCTATTAATTGTTGCCGGGAAGCTAGAGTAAGTAGTTCGCCAGTTA
ATAGTTTGCGCAACGTTGTTGCCATTGCTACAGGCATCGTGGTGTCACGCTCGTCGTTTGGTATGGCTTC
ATTCAGCTCCGGTTCCCAACGATCAAGGCGAGTTACATGATCCCCCATGTTGTGCAAAAAAGCGGTTAGC
TCCTTCGGTCCTCCGATCGTTGTCAGAAGTAAGTTGGCCGCAGTGTTATCACTCATGGTTATGGCAGCAC
TGCATAATTCTCTTACTGTCATGCCATCCGTAAGATGCTTTTCTGTGACTGGTGAGTACTCAACCAAGTC
ATTCTGAGAATAGTGTATGCGGCGACCGAGTTGCTCTTGCCCGGCGTCAATACGGGATAATACCGCGCCA
CATAGCAGAACTTTAAAAGTGCTCATCATTGGAAAACGTTCTTCGGGGCGAAAACTCTCAAGGATCTTAC
CGCTGTTGAGATCCAGTTCGATGTAACCCACTCGTGCACCCAACTGATCTTCAGCATCTTTTACTTTCAC
CAGCGTTTCTGGGTGAGCAAAAACAGGAAGGCAAAATGCCGCAAAAAAGGGAATAAGGGCGACACGGAAA
TGTTGAATACTCATACTCTTCCTTTTTCAATATTATTGAAGCATTTATCAGGGTTATTGTCTCATGAGCG
GATACATATTTGAATGTATTTAGAAAAATAAACAAATAGGGGTTCCGCGCACATTTCCCCGAAAAGTGCC
ACCTG
[124 nt withheld, positions 6446-6569]
C
[91 nt withheld, positions 6571-6661]
A
[49 nt withheld, positions 6663-6711]
CCTTTGACGTTGGAGTCCACGTTCTTT
[37 nt withheld, positions 6739-6775]
ACCCTATCTCGGTCTATTCTTTTGATTTATAAGGGATTTTGCCGATTTCGGCCTATTGGTTAAAAAATGA
GCTGATTTAACAAAAATTTAACGCGAATTTT
Features (pLannotate 1.2.2; 20 found; start..end, strand, type, name):
      1..25      +  rep_origin     M13 ori (fragment): M13 bacteriophage origin of replication; arrow indicates direction of (+) strand synthesis
     29..183     -  CDS            lacZα (fragment): LacZα fragment of β-galactosidase; lacZ fragment
    343..722     +  enhancer       CMV enhancer: human cytomegalovirus immediate early enhancer
    795..812     -  promoter       CMV promoter (fragment): human cytomegalovirus (CMV) immediate early promoter
    827..926     +  promoter       CMVd1 promoter: truncated human cytomegalovirus (CMV) immediate early promoter that yields slightly reduced expression relative to the full-length promoter
    956..1045    +  CDS            prolactin signal sequence: signal sequence from bovine prolactin
   1079..1906    +  CDS            NGRN (fragment): NGRN_HUMAN - Also known as FI58G. Experimental evidence at protein level: Swiss-Prot protein existence level 1. Plays an essential role in mitochondrial ribosome biogenesis. As a component of a functional protein-RNA module, consisting of RCC1L, NGRN, RPUSD3, RPUSD4, TRUB2, FASTKD2 and 16S mitochondrial ribosomal RNA (16S mt-rRNA), controls 16S mt-rRNA abundance and is required for intra-mitochondrial translation of core subunits of the oxidative phosphorylation system. From Homo sapiens (Human).
   2471..2881    +  CDS            IGHG1 (fragment): IGHG1_HUMAN - Experimental evidence at protein level: Swiss-Prot protein existence level 1. Constant region of immunoglobulin heavy chains. Immunoglobulins, also known as antibodies, are membrane-bound or secreted glycoproteins produced by B lymphocytes. In the recognition phase of humoral immunity, the membrane-bound immunoglobulins serve as receptors which, upon binding of a specific antigen, trigger the clonal expansion and differentiation of B lymphocytes into immunoglobulins- secreting plasma cells. Secreted immunoglobulins mediate the effector phase of humoral immunity, which results in
   2847..3218    +  CDS            IGHG4 (fragment): IGHG4_HUMAN - Experimental evidence at protein level: Swiss-Prot protein existence level 1. Constant region of immunoglobulin heavy chains. Immunoglobulins, also known as antibodies, are membrane-bound or secreted glycoproteins produced by B lymphocytes. In the recognition phase of humoral immunity, the membrane-bound immunoglobulins serve as receptors which, upon binding of a specific antigen, trigger the clonal expansion and differentiation of B lymphocytes into immunoglobulins- secreting plasma cells. Secreted immunoglobulins mediate the effector phase of humoral immunity, which results in
   3242..3864    +  polyA_signal   hGH poly(A) signal: human growth hormone polyadenylation signal
   3893..4222    +  promoter       SV40 promoter: SV40 enhancer and early promoter
   4261..4279    -  promoter       T7 promoter: promoter for bacteriophage T7 RNA polymerase
   4317..4333    -  protein_bind   lac operator: The lac repressor binds to the lac operator to inhibit transcription in E. coli. This inhibition can be relieved by adding lactose or isopropyl-β-D-thiogalactopyranoside (IPTG). lac repressor encoded by lacI
   4341..4371    -  promoter       lac promoter: promoter for the E. coli lac operon
   4386..4407    -  protein_bind   CAP binding site: CAP binding activates transcription in the presence of cAMP. E. coli catabolite activator protein
   4420..4512    -  CDS            lacI (fragment): lac repressor; lacI; The lac repressor binds to the lac operator to inhibit transcription in E. coli. This inhibition can be relieved by adding lactose or isopropyl-β-D-thiogalactopyranoside (IPTG).
   4695..5283    -  rep_origin     ori: high-copy-number ColE1/pMB1/pBR322/pUC origin of replication
   5454..6314    -  CDS            AmpR: β-lactamase; bla; confers resistance to ampicillin, carbenicillin, and related antibiotics
   6315..6419    -  promoter       AmpR promoter: bla
   6446..6874    +  rep_origin     f1 ori (sequence partly withheld): f1 bacteriophage origin of replication; arrow indicates direction of (+) strand synthesis
