[The description below was written by a language model from this plasmid's Addgene catalogue record and pLannotate feature annotations shown in this document.]
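Description:
pCMV6-XL4 FLAG-NGRN-Fc is a mammalian expression plasmid (sequenced at 6,876 nt) built on the pCMV6-XL4 backbone for producing a secreted, tagged form of human NGRN (neugrin, also known as DSC92). It is propagated in E. coli as a high-copy plasmid through a ColE1/pUC-type origin and selected with ampicillin via the β-lactamase gene. An f1 phage origin and remnants of a lacZα/lac promoter region are also annotated. The recorded backbone size of 111 bp is clearly not meaningful for a plasmid of this length.

The expression cassette is driven by the human CMV immediate-early enhancer and promoter. Downstream, the annotation shows a bovine prolactin signal sequence that directs the product into the secretory pathway, followed by the codon-optimized NGRN fragment, which the depositor describes as the extracellular domain. Next comes a human IgG heavy-chain constant region (Fc), which the annotation matches partly to IGHG1 and partly to IGHG4, and the cassette ends in a human growth hormone polyadenylation signal. The FLAG epitope listed as the N-terminal tag is not separately annotated. According to the depositor it is followed by a NotI site, and an XbaI site precedes the Fc tag, so the insert sits between these two backbone-encoded tags. An SV40 enhancer/early promoter lies after the poly(A) signal, but no mammalian selection marker is annotated.

The design suits transient expression in mammalian cells to obtain soluble FLAG-NGRN-Fc, with the Fc moiety typically allowing dimerization and protein A/G capture and the FLAG tag allowing detection. Specific applications are not stated in the record. The depositor comment mentions a CBLN1 insert, apparently carried over from a related construct.
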