Addgene plasmid #115773: pCMV6-XL4 FLAG-NGRN-Fc
Purpose: Expression of the extracellular domain of NGRN with N-terminal FLAG tag and C-terminal hIgG tag.
Depositing lab: Davide Comoletti. Depositing organization: Rutgers, The State University of New Jersey.
Backbone
  Vector backbone: pCMV6-XL4
  Backbone size w/o insert (bp): 111
  Vector type: Mammalian Expression
Growth in bacteria
  Bacterial resistance: Ampicillin, 100 μg/mL
  Growth temperature: 37°C
  Growth strain: DH5alpha
  Copy number: High Copy
Gene/Insert
  Gene/Insert name: NGRN
  Species: H. sapiens (human)
  Mutation: none
  Entrez Gene: NGRN (a.k.a. DSC92)
  Promoter: CMV
  Tag / fusion protein: FLAG (N terminal on backbone); hIgG/Fc (C terminal on backbone)
  Cloning method: Restriction Enzyme; 5′ cloning site unknown (not destroyed); 3′ cloning site unknown (not destroyed)
  Sequencing primers: 5′ GGA TAG CGG TTT GAC TC; 3′ AAA GCC AGA AGA GGG TCT C
Terms and licenses: Academic/Nonprofit Terms; Industry Terms: Not Available to Industry
Depositor comments: Codon Optimized, FLAG-tag is followed by a NotI site and hIgG-tag is preceeded by a XbaI site. The reverse sequencing primer will sequence the CBLN1 insert only and not the hIgG-tag.
How to cite: pCMV6-XL4 FLAG-NGRN-Fc was a gift from Davide Comoletti (Addgene plasmid # 115773 ; http://n2t.net/addgene:115773 ; RRID:Addgene_115773)
